Addgene plasmid #66536: pETM6-G6-vioABECD
Purpose: pETM6 vector containing vioA-vioB-vioE-vioC-vioD in monocistronic configuration with G6 promoter
Depositing lab: Mattheos Koffas. Depositing organization: Rensselaer Polytechnic Institute. Publication: ePathOptimize: A Combinatorial Approach for Transcriptional Balancing of Metabolic Pathways. Jones JA, Vernacchio VR, Lachance DM, Lebovich M, Fu L, Shirke AN, Schultz VL, Cress B, Linhardt RJ, Koffas MA. Sci Rep. 2015 Jun 11;5:11301. doi: 10.1038/srep11301. PubMed 26062452.
Backbone
  Vector backbone: pETM6
  Backbone size w/o insert (bp): 5155
  Total vector size (bp): 13599
  Vector type: Bacterial Expression, Synthetic Biology
Growth in bacteria
  Bacterial resistance: Ampicillin, 100 μg/mL
  Growth temperature: 37°C
  Growth strain: DH5alpha
  Copy number: High Copy
Gene/Insert 1
  Gene/Insert name: VioA
  Species: Pseudoalteromonas luteoviolacea
  Insert size (bp): 1290
  Promoter: Mutant T7 Promoter - G6
  Cloning method: Restriction Enzyme; 5′ cloning site NdeI (not destroyed); 3′ cloning site XhoI (not destroyed)
  Sequencing primers: 5′ ATGTTAAATTTAGAGCATTCAG; 3′ TCAAAGGTATACTACTTCTTTCAC
Gene/Insert 2
  Gene/Insert name: VioB
  Species: Pseudoalteromonas luteoviolacea
  Insert size (bp): 3030
  Promoter: Mutant T7 Promoter - G6
  Cloning method: Restriction Enzyme; 5′ cloning site NdeI (not destroyed); 3′ cloning site XhoI (not destroyed)
  Sequencing primers: 5′ ATGAGTGTTTTAGATTTTCCTCG; 3′ CTAACCTTCCTTTGAAAG
Gene/Insert 3
  Gene/Insert name: VioE
  Species: Pseudoalteromonas luteoviolacea
  Insert size (bp): 606
  Promoter: Mutant T7 Promoter - G6
  Cloning method: Restriction Enzyme; 5′ cloning site NdeI (not destroyed); 3′ cloning site XhoI (not destroyed)
  Sequencing primers: 5′ ATGGAATTACGTAAAGTAGATAGAGTTCC; 3′ TCAATTCCTATGAGAGAGAC
Gene/Insert 4
  Gene/Insert name: VioC
  Species: Pseudoalteromonas luteoviolacea
  Insert size (bp): 1290
  Promoter: Mutant T7 Promoter - G6
  Cloning method: Restriction Enzyme; 5′ cloning site NdeI (not destroyed); 3′ cloning site XhoI (not destroyed)
  Sequencing primers: 5′ ATGAGTAAAATAATTATTGTTGGTGGTG; 3′ TTAATTCATTCTCCCTATTTTGTAC
Gene/Insert 5
  Gene/Insert name: VioD
  Species: Pseudoalteromonas luteoviolacea
  Insert size (bp): 1122
  Promoter: Mutant T7 Promoter - G6
  Cloning method: Restriction Enzyme; 5′ cloning site NdeI (not destroyed); 3′ cloning site XhoI (not destroyed)
  Sequencing primers: 5′ ATGAACATTTTAGTGATCGGG; 3′ GAGTTAACGTTGCAGCGC
Terms and licenses: Academic/Nonprofit Terms; Industry Terms: Not Available to Industry
How to cite: pETM6-G6-vioABECD was a gift from Mattheos Koffas (Addgene plasmid # 66536 ; http://n2t.net/addgene:66536 ; RRID:Addgene_66536)
