[The description below was written by a language model from this plasmid's Addgene catalogue record and pLannotate feature annotations shown in this document.]
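Description:
pETM6-G6-vioABECD is a 13.6 kb bacterial expression plasmid built on the pETM6 backbone, a pET-type vector used for modular assembly of multigene pathways in E. coli. It is propagated through a ColE1/pBR322-type origin accompanied by the bom and rop elements. The catalogue lists it as high copy, although rop normally moderates copy number. Selection is with ampicillin via the β-lactamase gene. The backbone also carries an f1 origin and a lacI cassette supplying the lac repressor.

The payload is the five-gene violacein biosynthetic pathway (vioA, vioB, vioE, vioC and vioD), recorded as originating from Pseudoalteromonas luteoviolacea, arranged in that order in a monocistronic configuration. Each gene sits in its own transcription unit, and the feature table shows five repeats of the same pattern: a lac operator, the T7 gene 10 ribosome binding site, the coding region, a residual S-Tag fragment from the vector downstream of the gene, and a T7 terminator. Every unit is driven by G6, a mutant T7 promoter. The annotation software does not recognise this variant and instead labels the short 19-nt stretch just upstream of each operator as a "CMV intron fragment", which is almost certainly a spurious match at the promoter position. Only vioC and vioD are annotated as coding sequences, by homology to the Chromobacterium violaceum enzymes, while vioA, vioB and vioE occupy the unannotated gaps. Expression requires a host supplying T7 RNA polymerase and is IPTG-inducible through the lac operators.

The construct belongs to a set designed for transcriptional balancing of metabolic pathways using a library of mutant T7 promoters. Violacein, a coloured pigment, gives a convenient readout of pathway output. The record does not state the strength of G6 relative to the wild-type T7 promoter.
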