Features (pLannotate 1.2.2; 39 found; start..end, strand, type, name):
      3..27      +  protein_bind   lac operator: The lac repressor binds to the lac operator to inhibit transcription in E. coli. This inhibition can be relieved by adding lactose or isopropyl-β-D-thiogalactopyranoside (IPTG). lac repressor encoded by lacI
     42..64      +  RBS            RBS: efficient ribosome binding site from bacteriophage T7 gene 10 (Olins and Rangwala, 1989)
   1374..1415    +  CDS            S-Tag (fragment): affinity and epitope tag derived from pancreatic ribonuclease A
   1471..1518    +  terminator     T7 terminator: transcription terminator for bacteriophage T7 RNA polymerase
   1549..1567    +  intron         CMV intron (fragment): modified intron A from human cytomegalovirus (CMV)
   1571..1595    +  protein_bind   lac operator: The lac repressor binds to the lac operator to inhibit transcription in E. coli. This inhibition can be relieved by adding lactose or isopropyl-β-D-thiogalactopyranoside (IPTG). lac repressor encoded by lacI
   1610..1632    +  RBS            RBS: efficient ribosome binding site from bacteriophage T7 gene 10 (Olins and Rangwala, 1989)
   4682..4723    +  CDS            S-Tag (fragment): affinity and epitope tag derived from pancreatic ribonuclease A
   4779..4826    +  terminator     T7 terminator: transcription terminator for bacteriophage T7 RNA polymerase
   4857..4875    +  intron         CMV intron (fragment): modified intron A from human cytomegalovirus (CMV)
   4879..4903    +  protein_bind   lac operator: The lac repressor binds to the lac operator to inhibit transcription in E. coli. This inhibition can be relieved by adding lactose or isopropyl-β-D-thiogalactopyranoside (IPTG). lac repressor encoded by lacI
   4918..4940    +  RBS            RBS: efficient ribosome binding site from bacteriophage T7 gene 10 (Olins and Rangwala, 1989)
   5566..5607    +  CDS            S-Tag (fragment): affinity and epitope tag derived from pancreatic ribonuclease A
   5663..5710    +  terminator     T7 terminator: transcription terminator for bacteriophage T7 RNA polymerase
   5741..5759    +  intron         CMV intron (fragment): modified intron A from human cytomegalovirus (CMV)
   5763..5787    +  protein_bind   lac operator: The lac repressor binds to the lac operator to inhibit transcription in E. coli. This inhibition can be relieved by adding lactose or isopropyl-β-D-thiogalactopyranoside (IPTG). lac repressor encoded by lacI
   5802..5824    +  RBS            RBS: efficient ribosome binding site from bacteriophage T7 gene 10 (Olins and Rangwala, 1989)
   5832..7118    +  CDS            vioC: VIOC_CHRVO - Experimental evidence at protein level: Swiss-Prot protein existence level 1. Catalyzes the hydroxylation of the 16-position of protoviolaceinate and protodeoxyviolaceinate to form violacein and deoxyviolacein, respectively. From Chromobacterium violaceum (strain ATCC 12472 / DSM 30191 / JCM 1249 / NBRC 12614 / NCIMB 9131 / NCTC 9757).
   7134..7175    +  CDS            S-Tag (fragment): affinity and epitope tag derived from pancreatic ribonuclease A
   7231..7278    +  terminator     T7 terminator: transcription terminator for bacteriophage T7 RNA polymerase
   7309..7327    +  intron         CMV intron (fragment): modified intron A from human cytomegalovirus (CMV)
   7331..7355    +  protein_bind   lac operator: The lac repressor binds to the lac operator to inhibit transcription in E. coli. This inhibition can be relieved by adding lactose or isopropyl-β-D-thiogalactopyranoside (IPTG). lac repressor encoded by lacI
   7370..7392    +  RBS            RBS: efficient ribosome binding site from bacteriophage T7 gene 10 (Olins and Rangwala, 1989)
   7400..8518    +  CDS            vioD: VIOD_CHRVO - Experimental evidence at protein level: Swiss-Prot protein existence level 1. Catalyzes the oxygenation of the 6-position of protodeoxyviolaceinate to form proviolacein. From Chromobacterium violaceum (strain ATCC 12472 / DSM 30191 / JCM 1249 / NBRC 12614 / NCIMB 9131 / NCTC 9757).
   8534..8575    +  CDS            S-Tag (fragment): affinity and epitope tag derived from pancreatic ribonuclease A
   8631..8678    +  terminator     T7 terminator: transcription terminator for bacteriophage T7 RNA polymerase
   8722..9177    +  rep_origin     f1 ori (sequence partly withheld): f1 bacteriophage origin of replication; arrow indicates direction of (+) strand synthesis
   9292..10152   -  CDS            AmpR: β-lactamase; bla; confers resistance to ampicillin, carbenicillin, and related antibiotics
  10153..10245   -  promoter       AmpR promoter: bla
  10326..10914   +  rep_origin     ori: high-copy-number ColE1/pMB1/pBR322/pUC origin of replication
  11100..11242   -  misc_feature   bom: basis of mobility region from pBR322
  11344..11535   -  CDS            rop: Rop protein, which maintains plasmids at low copy number; rop
  11552..11932   +  CDS            YPB1_ECOLX: Protein predicted: Swiss-Prot protein existence level 4. From Escherichia coli.
  11994..12058   -  CDS            TcR (fragment): tetracycline efflux protein; tet; confers resistance to tetracycline
  12073..12094   -  protein_bind   CAP binding site: CAP binding activates transcription in the presence of cAMP. E. coli catabolite activator protein
  12107..13189   -  CDS            lacI: lac repressor; lacI; The lac repressor binds to the lac operator to inhibit transcription in E. coli. This inhibition can be relieved by adding lactose or isopropyl-β-D-thiogalactopyranoside (IPTG).
  13190..13267   -  promoter       lacI promoter: lacI
  13275..13548   -  CDS            TcR (fragment): tetracycline efflux protein; tet; confers resistance to tetracycline
  13580..13598   +  intron         CMV intron (fragment): modified intron A from human cytomegalovirus (CMV)
>Addgene plasmid #66536 | pETM6-G6-vioABECD | depositor full sequence | sequence record 114562 | pETM6-G6-vioABECD sequence 13599 bps
TCGGAATTGTGAGCGGATAACAATTCCCCTCTAGAAATAATTTTGTTTAACTTTAAGAAGGAGATATACA
TATGTTAAATTTAGAGCATTCAGTTTCAATTGTCGGAGCTGGAATTTCTGGGATAGTGTGTGCAATTACA
TTAGCTCGTTCAAGGGCATTAGAAGGTTACGCAATAGATGTCTATGAACAAAGCCCCCGCGTTGGTGGAC
GGATCCAAACAAACTTGTTGAGCAATCATTACATCGATTTAGGTGCCGCTCGTTTTTGTTCACAATTGCA
TGGTAATGTATATGATCTAGTCAAGAGGTTTGAACTCGAATTTGAACCGTTTCCTTTTACTCAACTTAGA
TTTACTCAGCCAATTCAAAAAGAACTCAAGACTATTTTGTCTAATCTAAAACCGTTAATCGATGAACATA
AAGAAGATTCTTTTGTCGAATTTGTTACGAGCTATTTGGGTAAAGAAAAAGCAAAAGCAGTAATCTTAGC
ACTGGGCTACGACTCACTCTCTATGCCAATAATTTCTCCACATATTGCTTACGATATCATTGAAAAACAC
CCAGAAACTCAATGTTTCACTGAAAATTGTGGGAATGAATGGTTTAGTTTGAAAGAGGGATTGGCGTCGT
TGATCAAGGCGCTATATGAAGAGGCGTTAAAACTCGGGATTAAGTTTCATTTTGAATCTACATTAGTTCA
AATAAGCAATCGAGGTAACGCCCACAGCTTGGTGATTGCCGATAATCAAAATCAACAAAAAGAGATCAGT
AAAGGGCTTAAGATCATTACTTTGCCTCCATCTCGAATGGAAAAATTAGATAAGCAATTTCCTAAACGTT
GGAGCAACTACAATTATGGTTCTAGCCCCTTGTTTAAAGGATTTTTCTTTTACTCCGAACCGTGGTGGCG
AGAGTTAGGGTTGACGGATCACGTCGTAATTACCCAAAATCCGATCCGTAAATTGTATTTCAAAGATGAA
AAATACGCGTTTTTCTATACTGATAGTGACAACGCGTTATATTGGCGAGATGTGCTTTCTTTAGGCGAAG
ATCATTACCTTACAACGGTTAAAAAGCTTATCGCGGAGGCACTAAACTTACCTCAAGATGTCATTCCAAA
TCCAGAGTTACACAAAAACAAATTTTGGCTTCATGGTGTCGAATTTTCAAAAGAATGTTGCCCTAAACAT
CCATTTTATCAAACACTTTCTGATGACAGCGTTATCTCTTTGTCTGACGCCTATACACACCATTGTGGAT
GGATAGAAGGGGGCATCTTAGCCGGCAAGTTTACAGCGGAATCGATCATCAGCCAGTTGCCTACACATCG
TGAAACTGTGAAAGAAGTAGTATACCTTTGACTCGAGTCTGGTAAAGAAACCGCTGCTGCGAAATTTGAA
CGCCAGCACATGGACTCGTCTACTAGTCGCAGCTTAATTAACCTAAACTGCTGCCACCGCTGAGCAATAA
CTAGCATAACCCCTTGGGGCCTCTAAACGGGTCTTGAGGGGTTTTTTGCTAGGATCGAGATCGATCTCGA
TCCCGCGAAATTAATACGACTCACTATTTCGGAATTGTGAGCGGATAACAATTCCCCTCTAGAAATAATT
TTGTTTAACTTTAAGAAGGAGATATACATATGAGTGTTTTAGATTTTCCTCGAATACATTTTAAGGGTAT
GGCTCGGGTTAATATACCAACCGCAAACCGAAATACCCAAAACACATTGGATACGACAACAAATACCGTG
TTTCAATTCGGCCAGCCGGTTGACATTGACTTGCCGCCGGCACGTTTCCACGAATACCTCCACTCACTTG
GTCCAAAAGTTAATCGCTTTGGTAAAAAAGATGAAAATGGAGAATTCAGTGTAGCGTGTGGCTACAACAT
GCTTGGTAATAATCATTTTTCATGGCACGACGCTAAAGTTACGGCTTTGCAATTGCGCCCGGGTGATTGT
GTTGTTCAAGATCCACTCATAGGGTGTTCTGTTAATTTATGGGGACACTACAATGAGTACCTTAGAACCT
CATTCAATCGTGCTCGCTGGGTTGATAATGACCCGACCCGAAGTGACTCGGCACTCATCTATGCTGGACA
AATTACATTAACTGCAAATGGCAGTGAGGCAAGTGAAAAGCATGTGATGTCTGCTGACATTGATTGTACA
CATGGAGTGAGATGGATAAATCCTAGCTTTATTAATAGCCTCGACGAACATGCGTTTGCTGAAGATATTG
CAGCAGCCCGTTTGTTTCAGTTTGCTGTCAATAAGAACAGCAAGGATTTCTTATTGAATCAATTGGGCTT
GCAGTCAGAATTTATTGAACAATTACGAATAGCACTAGAACAAGAAGATGTTAAGGGCTTAGTTGTTCAA
TATTGTGTAAGCAATCTATCGCCTCCTGTAGCGCCCAATATGCCGGTCTTTTGTGATTTACATGGCTGCA
TAGGGCTTTGGCGAGAAAGTGAAATGGCCACTTGTCCTGCAGGTCGGATTTTACAGCCAGAATGCCCACA
GCAATTTGCACCGATTACATTAAAACAGGCAGGGCAATGGTTGAGTATAAATATGCCGATTAGTATCGGT
CATACTCATCACTTAGATCCATTACCTGTATTATCTGGAATGCCTCCTCGATTAGCAGCAAAAACGCCCT
TGGGTGTCTTGCAACTCAAGACGGCCAGTGATGAGTTAATCGCCGAGATCCCAGAGGTGCTTTATAACGC
GTGTTTGGATACAGGAGGGATCATCGATGTGACAATACAAACCCATACAGACGGACTTGAATTACAGTCA
TTAAAGCTGGTAAGCCAGTCTCATTCGTGGCATGAAATCGATTGGCAAGTTCAAGCCGAACAACACATCA
TATATATGGAATCTCCAAACCTAATCGAGTTGCAAAAAAGCAAGCAATATATTGATGTATATAGCTATTT
TCGTGGAATTCTTAAGCCAATCAACGGTTTAACAAGTTATAACGCGGGACCACAACGAGTGCAATGTGAC
GAGTTCATTGAAACGAATGAACAAGGACGTGGTTTGTTTCTAGTTGAAGCGTTAACACCAGGGAGTGGTG
AAGTTTTTCTAGGAGAACAATATAGTCGTGTCCAGATCCGTGTATTAAGTAATGACTGGGCGTTACTTAA
TGTCCCTGATGAACAGGTTGACTATGACTTTCTTTATAAAAATGTCATGGCCTACTATGAGTTTGTTTAT
CCGTTCATGGCAGACAAAGTGTTTAGCATGGCTGATAAATGTAAATGCGAAACGTATGCACGCTTAATGT
GGCAAATGTGCGATCCCAAAAATAAAGAGAAAAGCTACTACATGCCTAGTACGCGGGAGATGTCACAAGC
ACAATCGTTTCTATTTTTGAAATATTTGAGTAACGTAGAAAAGTCGGCAATCCCCAAGGTTTTGCCTTAT
TGCAATACAGACGTTACGGTTACAGGCAAAATAAAAAACCGTACACAATTAATTCGGGCATTAAAAGACT
CTGTCGACCTAGAGTTGTCGATTATGCTGCAGTATTTGTATAGCGCCTATTCACTACCAAATTACGCCGC
CGGAGAGGCGTTGGTAAACGCAAAAAGATGGACTCAAGAACAACTTGAATTAGTGAATGGTGGCGCAGAT
AGGCGGCACAACAGCGGTTGGCGAGGTGCTATTCTTGAAGTTGCTCACGAAGAGATGATCCATTATTTGG
TCGTCAATAATTTGCTTATGTCCTTAGGCGAACCTTTTTACTGTGGCAACCCGGTACTTGGCCAACAAGC
GAACGAAAAATTTGGACTCGATACGGATTTTTCTTACGAGCCCTTTGGCTTACAGTCCATCACGAAATTT
GTACGCTTTGAGTGGCCACGCTTTATTCCGACCATAGGTCTTTCAATTGCTGATTTCTATGCCGACATTA
AGCGTGCCTTTGAGCAATTACCAGACCTCTATCCTAAAGATGCGAAGGGTTCGGGGGGAGAGCATCACTT
GTTTTTGAATGAAGTGATTAACCGTCAATACCCGGCATACCAATTCGAAGTGTATAACCGACAGACTGCT
TTGTTTGCAATTGAATTTGTTACAGAGCAAGGCGAAGGTGTGACTGCACAGTCAGAACAATTCGAATTAG
GTCATTTCCACCGCTTAAGACAGATAGCCATGGCATTAACTAATCAAGAACAGCCTTTTGAACCGGCGTA
TCCCGTGCTTAAAAACCCTGTTTTTAAACCTAGAGCGGGATGTAATTTAGTCACCGACCCAGAATCACAA
GCCTTAATGGCGTTTTATCAACAGTGTCATGAATTGATGTTTCAAATCATGATGCATCATTTTTCGCAAC
GACCTCTCATCAGCATGCGGCGCTCGCGATTGATGAATGCCGCCATCGACCTGATGACAGGAATATTACG
TCCATTGTCTGTGAAATTAATGACGATGCCGTCTGGGACTAAAGGTCGAAATGCCGGTCCGCCAGTGCCA
GAGTCGGTCAGTTCTTTCGTCGATAAGGATTATGCTGGCGGTTGCCAACAATTGTCATGGCGCTGCGCAC
AGTTGGCGGCAGCGGCAAAAGCGTTAAACCTAAATGTAACTACACAAATCGAATTATTGGAGTTTTTCCA
ACAACAACTGGCTGACCTCGCAGCCGGAACTCTTTCAAAGGAAGGTTAGCTCGAGTCTGGTAAAGAAACC
GCTGCTGCGAAATTTGAACGCCAGCACATGGACTCGTCTACTAGTCGCAGCTTAATTAACCTAAACTGCT
GCCACCGCTGAGCAATAACTAGCATAACCCCTTGGGGCCTCTAAACGGGTCTTGAGGGGTTTTTTGCTAG
GATCGAGATCGATCTCGATCCCGCGAAATTAATACGACTCACTATTTCGGAATTGTGAGCGGATAACAAT
TCCCCTCTAGAAATAATTTTGTTTAACTTTAAGAAGGAGATATACATATGGAATTACGTAAAGTAGATAG
AGTTCCGCCAATGTTACCTGAGTGTTGGAGCAGTAGTTATATTTCTTATTGGCTTCCTATGAAGCCAGAA
GACGATATTACTTCTGGGTATTGTTGGTTCGATTATGCTCAAGAGGTTTGTCGTATAGACGGTTTGTTTA
ACCCTTGGAGTGAAACAAAAATGGGACACCGTTTGTGGATGTCCGAAATTATGTATCCACGCAGTTATGA
ATCGTTTAAATCTAAAATTGCCTATGCACGAACACATCGGGATAAACCTTCAGCGTTTAAAGAAACGGTG
TTAAATGATGAGGTAGACCCATGCCATGAGCTTATTTTAACGCGTGATGTGTTGGTAAAAAACCACGCTA
AGTATGCAGGTGAACACACCATTTTGGGTTATAAAGCGGATGCGTGGTGCTTTGAACGCCCAAATGACAA
AGGTCCTGCAACGTATTTTTTTAAAGAAGGGACAGATCAGTTGCTCCGAATGGTCACGGGTGATCCGAAC
GTTCACGCCTCTGTAAGAGACTTTCCTAATTTTAATACGCTGCCGATACCTAACACGATTTTTGATGTAA
CAAGTCTCTCTCATAGGAATTGACTCGAGTCTGGTAAAGAAACCGCTGCTGCGAAATTTGAACGCCAGCA
CATGGACTCGTCTACTAGTCGCAGCTTAATTAACCTAAACTGCTGCCACCGCTGAGCAATAACTAGCATA
ACCCCTTGGGGCCTCTAAACGGGTCTTGAGGGGTTTTTTGCTAGGATCGAGATCGATCTCGATCCCGCGA
AATTAATACGACTCACTATTTCGGAATTGTGAGCGGATAACAATTCCCCTCTAGAAATAATTTTGTTTAA
CTTTAAGAAGGAGATATACATATGAGTAAAATAATTATTGTTGGTGGTGGGTTGGCAGGCAGCCTGACGG
CAATCTATCTAGCGAAACAAGGGCACGAAGTTCACATTATAGAAAAACGTGGAAATCCTTTAGAAAGTCA
GGCGGATTATATTGATCAAGTTAGCGCGCGTGCGATTGGTGTCAGTATGACAGTACGAGGAATTGAAGCC
GTTTTAGCAGCCGGTATTCCCTTGGACGAATTGCAGGCGTGCGGCGTTGAAGTTTCAGGTATGGCGTTTT
TTATCAAAGGTCAACCTAAAATACGGGATTTACCACCGTTAGATACGTTAAAACCGTTGTCGTTAAGCCG
AAGCATGTTTCAGGTATTGCTTAACAAGTACGCTCATAAAGCAAAAGTACACTATCACTATCTACAACGC
TGTGTCGACGTTGATATTGAAAGAGCGTCAGTGATTACACAAAACCAGTATGGCGAATTTGTTAACCACC
AAGGTGATTTGCTGATTGCTGCGGATGGCGCCCGTTCAGTTGTCCGAGACGCATTTCAAACTCATAGTCG
TCGTTTTGAGTTTCATCAATCCTTTTTTAAGCATGGTTATAAAACACTCGTGATCCCAGATGCCACAGAA
GTCGGTCTTCGCAAAGACATTTTATATTTCTTTGGTATGGATTCTGGAGGGGAATTTGCAGGTCGTGCGG
CAACTATCCCTGATGGCAGTATCAGTTTTGCTGTGTGTTTACCTTATACCGGAAAAGTAAGTTTACACTC
TGAAGACACGCAAGCAATGAAGGATTTCTTTGAACGCTATTACGCCATGATACCTAAGCACATTCGAGAG
TCGATGTACCAACAATTTATGGAAAAGCCAAGTAATGACTTAATTAATGTTCGATCGTCAACCTTTCATT
ATAAAAACAGAGCATTGTTGTTAGGGGATGCGGCCCATGCTACCGCACCTTTTTTAGGACAGGGAATGAA
TATGGCTTTAGAAGACGCCTTTGTCCTTGATAGATTGTTTGCCGAGTTTGAAGGAAACTTAACCGAAATC
TTGCCTCGTTTTACTGACCTACGCAAAAAAGAAGCTGATGCGATGCAAGATATGGCGCGGGCAAACTATG
ATGTCTTGTCTTGCTCAAATCCAGTCTTTTTTATGCGTGCGAAATTTGCCCGTTATATGACAAAACAATT
CCCAGATCGCTATCCACCCGATATGGCTGAAAAATTATACTTTACGTCTATGGCGTATAGCGAGCTTCGG
GATGTTCAACAAAAACAGAATGTTTGGTACAAAATAGGGAGAATGAATTAACTCGAGTCTGGTAAAGAAA
CCGCTGCTGCGAAATTTGAACGCCAGCACATGGACTCGTCTACTAGTCGCAGCTTAATTAACCTAAACTG
CTGCCACCGCTGAGCAATAACTAGCATAACCCCTTGGGGCCTCTAAACGGGTCTTGAGGGGTTTTTTGCT
AGGATCGAGATCGATCTCGATCCCGCGAAATTAATACGACTCACTATTTCGGAATTGTGAGCGGATAACA
ATTCCCCTCTAGAAATAATTTTGTTTAACTTTAAGAAGGAGATATACATATGAACATTTTAGTGATCGGG
GCAGGTCCTGCCGGATTAATGTTTGCTAGTCAAATTAAAAAACTGAATCCAGATTGGGATATTTGTATTA
AAGAAAAGAATAATCAAGACGAAACCGTAGGTTGGGGCGTAGTGCTGCCAGGGCGCGCGCCACATCATCC
CGCCAATCCACTTTCGTATCTTCCTAATTATGAATCCTTGGATGCACAATATTTAGATGCCTTTAAAATG
ACTCACCACAATGAAAGTGCGTTAAAAAGTACAGGGCTAACCTTATGCGGCGCTGAGCGAAAATCGATGA
TTAAGGCTATGCGAGATTTGTGTATTCGTTTGGGTATCCATATTGATTATGAGCAACCAGTTGAAAATCT
TGAATTAGCTAGCACTCAATATGACTTGGTTGTGGTATCAAACGGGATAAACCACGCCAACCAATTCTAT
CGTGAAGCGCTAAAACCGAACATTGAATATGGCACGAATCGCTACATGTGGTATGGCACGCCTAATCTTT
TTAATGAAATGAACCTGATTTTTAAAGCGCATTCTAAAGGTGTTTTTGTCGCTCATGCCTATAAATATTC
GAGTGACATGAGTACTTTTGTTGTTGAATGTAGCGAAGAGACGTATCTAAAGTCAGGTCTAGACGAAATG
TCTGCAGACCAAGCAGAAGCGTTTATTGCATCCGTATTTGAATCTGATTTGAACGGAAAGCCTGTTATTG
CTCAATCAGGATTGAAATGGCGTAATTTCATGACGTTAAGTCATGAAAAGGCCTATGATGGAAATATTGT
GTTATTGGGCGATGCGTTGCAATCGGGTCATTTTTCAATCGGGCATGGCACGACCATGGCAGTGGTTGGC
GCACAGTTACTGATTAAATCTGTCCATCAACATGCAAATAACGTCATTGCTGTGGTAGAGCACTTTAATA
CGCGAGTGATGCCTGTCATGAAATTGTTTGATCAACATGCACAAACAAGTCGCCTTTGGTTTGAAAGTGT
AGGAGAGCTAATGCATCTAAGTACTTCTCAAATCGCTCAAAGTTTTACTGAACGTCGTGAGCAGCTGCCT
TCTTTACCAGAAGCGCTAGCAAAGGCATTAGGTTATGCGCTGCAACGTTAACTCGAGTCTGGTAAAGAAA
CCGCTGCTGCGAAATTTGAACGCCAGCACATGGACTCGTCTACTAGTCGCAGCTTAATTAACCTAAACTG
CTGCCACCGCTGAGCAATAACTAGCATAACCCCTTGGGGCCTCTAAACGGGTCTTGAGGGGTTTTTTGCT
AGCGAAAGGAGGAGTCGACTATATCCGGATTGGCGAATGGG
[124 nt withheld, positions 8722-8845]
C
[91 nt withheld, positions 8847-8937]
A
[49 nt withheld, positions 8939-8987]
CCTTTGACGTTGGAGTCCACGTTCTTT
[37 nt withheld, positions 9015-9051]
ACCCTATCTCGGTCTATTCTTTTGATTTATAAGGGATTTTGCCGATTTCGGCCTATTGGTTAAAAAATGA
GCTGATTTAACAAAAATTTAACGCGAATTTTAACAAAATATTAACGTTTACAATTTCTGGCGGCACGATG
GCATGAGATTATCAAAAAGGATCTTCACCTAGATCCTTTTAAATTAAAAATGAAGTTTTAAATCAATCTA
AAGTATATATGAGTAAACTTGGTCTGACAGTTACCAATGCTTAATCAGTGAGGCACCTATCTCAGCGATC
TGTCTATTTCGTTCATCCATAGTTGCCTGACTCCCCGTCGTGTAGATAACTACGATACGGGAGGGCTTAC
CATCTGGCCCCAGTGCTGCAATGATACCGCGAGACCCACGCTCACCGGCTCCAGATTTATCAGCAATAAA
CCAGCCAGCCGGAAGGGCCGAGCGCAGAAGTGGTCCTGCAACTTTATCCGCCTCCATCCAGTCTATTAAT
TGTTGCCGGGAAGCTAGAGTAAGTAGTTCGCCAGTTAATAGTTTGCGCAACGTTGTTGCCATTGCTACAG
GCATCGTGGTGTCACGCTCGTCGTTTGGTATGGCTTCATTCAGCTCCGGTTCCCAACGATCAAGGCGAGT
TACATGATCCCCCATGTTGTGCAAAAAAGCGGTTAGCTCCTTCGGTCCTCCGATCGTTGTCAGAAGTAAG
TTGGCCGCAGTGTTATCACTCATGGTTATGGCAGCACTGCATAATTCTCTTACTGTCATGCCATCCGTAA
GATGCTTTTCTGTGACTGGTGAGTACTCAACCAAGTCATTCTGAGAATAGTGTATGCGGCGACCGAGTTG
CTCTTGCCCGGCGTCAATACGGGATAATACCGCGCCACATAGCAGAACTTTAAAAGTGCTCATCATTGGA
AAACGTTCTTCGGGGCGAAAACTCTCAAGGATCTTACCGCTGTTGAGATCCAGTTCGATGTAACCCACTC
GTGCACCCAACTGATCTTCAGCATCTTTTACTTTCACCAGCGTTTCTGGGTGAGCAAAAACAGGAAGGCA
AAATGCCGCAAAAAAGGGAATAAGGGCGACACGGAAATGTTGAATACTCATACTCTTCCTTTTTCAATCA
TGATTGAAGCATTTATCAGGGTTATTGTCTCATGAGCGGATACATATTTGAATGTATTTAGAAAAATAAA
CAAATAGGTCATGACCAAAATCCCTTAACGTGAGTTTTCGTTCCACTGAGCGTCAGACCCCGTAGAAAAG
ATCAAAGGATCTTCTTGAGATCCTTTTTTTCTGCGCGTAATCTGCTGCTTGCAAACAAAAAAACCACCGC
TACCAGCGGTGGTTTGTTTGCCGGATCAAGAGCTACCAACTCTTTTTCCGAAGGTAACTGGCTTCAGCAG
AGCGCAGATACCAAATACTGTCCTTCTAGTGTAGCCGTAGTTAGGCCACCACTTCAAGAACTCTGTAGCA
CCGCCTACATACCTCGCTCTGCTAATCCTGTTACCAGTGGCTGCTGCCAGTGGCGATAAGTCGTGTCTTA
CCGGGTTGGACTCAAGACGATAGTTACCGGATAAGGCGCAGCGGTCGGGCTGAACGGGGGGTTCGTGCAC
ACAGCCCAGCTTGGAGCGAACGACCTACACCGAACTGAGATACCTACAGCGTGAGCTATGAGAAAGCGCC
ACGCTTCCCGAAGGGAGAAAGGCGGACAGGTATCCGGTAAGCGGCAGGGTCGGAACAGGAGAGCGCACGA
GGGAGCTTCCAGGGGGAAACGCCTGGTATCTTTATAGTCCTGTCGGGTTTCGCCACCTCTGACTTGAGCG
TCGATTTTTGTGATGCTCGTCAGGGGGGCGGAGCCTATGGAAAAACGCCAGCAACGCGGCCTTTTTACGG
TTCCTGGCCTTTTGCTGGCCTTTTGCTCACATGTTCTTTCCTGCGTTATCCCCTGATTCTGTGGATAACC
GTATTACCGCCTTTGAGTGAGCTGATACCGCTCGCCGCAGCCGAACGACCGAGCGCAGCGAGTCAGTGAG
CGAGGAAGCGGAAGAGCGCCTGATGCGGTATTTTCTCCTTACGCATCTGTGCGGTATTTCACACCGCATA
TATGGTGCACTCTCAGTACAATCTGCTCTGATGCCGCATAGTTAAGCCAGTATACACTCCGCTATCGCTA
CGTGACTGGGTCATGGCTGCGCCCCGACACCCGCCAACACCCGCTGACGCGCCCTGACGGGCTTGTCTGC
TCCCGGCATCCGCTTACAGACAAGCTGTGACCGTCTCCGGGAGCTGCATGTGTCAGAGGTTTTCACCGTC
ATCACCGAAACGCGCGAGGCAGCTGCGGTAAAGCTCATCAGCGTGGTCGTGAAGCGATTCACAGATGTCT
GCCTGTTCATCCGCGTCCAGCTCGTTGAGTTTCTCCAGAAGCGTTAATGTCTGGCTTCTGATAAAGCGGG
CCATGTTAAGGGCGGTTTTTTCCTGTTTGGTCACTGATGCCTCCGTGTAAGGGGGATTTCTGTTCATGGG
GGTAATGATACCGATGAAACGAGAGAGGATGCTCACGATACGGGTTACTGATGATGAACATGCCCGGTTA
CTGGAACGTTGTGAGGGTAAACAACTGGCGGTATGGATGCGGCGGGACCAGAGAAAAATCACTCAGGGTC
AATGCCAGCGCTTCGTTAATACAGATGTAGGTGTTCCACAGGGTAGCCAGCAGCATCCTGCGATGCAGAT
CCGGAACATAATGGTGCAGGGCGCTGACTTCCGCGTTTCCAGACTTTACGAAACACGGAAACCGAAGACC
ATTCATGTTGTTGCTCAGGTCGCAGACGTTTTGCAGCAGCAGTCGCTTCACGTTCGCTCGCGTATCGGTG
ATTCATTCTGCTAACCAGTAAGGCAACCCCGCCAGCCTAGCCGGGTCCTCAACGACAGGAGCACGATCAT
GCTAGTCATGCCCCGCGCCCACCGGAAGGAGCTGACTGGGTTGAAGGCTCTCAAGGGCATCGGTCGAGAT
CCCGGTGCCTAATGAGTGAGCTAACTTACATTAATTGCGTTGCGCTCACTGCCCGCTTTCCAGTCGGGAA
ACCTGTCGTGCCAGCTGCATTAATGAATCGGCCAACGCGCGGGGAGAGGCGGTTTGCGTATTGGGCGCCA
GGGTGGTTTTTCTTTTCACCAGTGAGACGGGCAACAGCTGATTGCCCTTCACCGCCTGGCCCTGAGAGAG
TTGCAGCAAGCGGTCCACGCTGGTTTGCCCCAGCAGGCGAAAATCCTGTTTGATGGTGGTTAACGGCGGG
ATATAACATGAGCTGTCTTCGGTATCGTCGTATCCCACTACCGAGATGTCCGCACCAACGCGCAGCCCGG
ACTCGGTAATGGCGCGCATTGCGCCCAGCGCCATCTGATCGTTGGCAACCAGCATCGCAGTGGGAACGAT
GCCCTCATTCAGCATTTGCATGGTTTGTTGAAAACCGGACATGGCACTCCAGTCGCCTTCCCGTTCCGCT
ATCGGCTGAATTTGATTGCGAGTGAGATATTTATGCCAGCCAGCCAGACGCAGACGCGCCGAGACAGAAC
TTAATGGGCCCGCTAACAGCGCGATTTGCTGGTGACCCAATGCGACCAGATGCTCCACGCCCAGTCGCGT
ACCGTCTTCATGGGAGAAAATAATACTGTTGATGGGTGTCTGGTCAGAGACATCAAGAAATAACGCCGGA
ACATTAGTGCAGGCAGCTTCCACAGCAATGGCATCCTGGTCATCCAGCGGATAGTTAATGATCAGCCCAC
TGACGCGTTGCGCGAGAAGATTGTGCACCGCCGCTTTACAGGCTTCGACGCCGCTTCGTTCTACCATCGA
CACCACCACGCTGGCACCCAGTTGATCGGCGCGAGATTTAATCGCCGCGACAATTTGCGACGGCGCGTGC
AGGGCCAGACTGGAGGTGGCAACGCCAATCAGCAACGACTGTTTGCCCGCCAGTTGTTGTGCCACGCGGT
TGGGAATGTAATTCAGCTCCGCCATCGCCGCTTCCACTTTTTCCCGCGTTTTCGCAGAAACGTGGCTGGC
CTGGTTCACCACGCGGGAAACGGTCTGATAAGAGACACCGGCATACTCTGCGACATCGTATAACGTTACT
GGTTTCACATTCACCACCCTGAATTGACTCTCTTCCGGGCGCTATCATGCCATACCGCGAAAGGTTTTGC
GCCATTCGATGGTGTCCGGGATCTCGACGCTCTCCCTTATGCGACTCCTGCATTAGGAAGCAGCCCAGTA
GTAGGTTGAGGCCGTTGAGCACCGCCGCCGCAAGGAATGGTGCATGCAAGGAGATGGCGCCCAACAGTCC
CCCGGCCACGGGGCCTGCCACCATACCCACGCCGAAACAAGCGCTCATGAGCCCGAAGTGGCGAGCCCGA
TCTTCCCCATCGGTGATGTCGGCGATATAGGCGCCAGCAACCGCACCTGTGGCGCCGGTGATGCCGGCCA
CGATGCGTCCGGCGTAGCCTAGGATCGAGATCGATCTCGATCCCGCGAAATTAATACGACTCACTATT
