>Addgene plasmid #66536 | pETM6-G6-vioABECD | addgene partial sequence | sequence record 118221 | pK03-R 5'-TTAATGCGCCGCTACAGGGCG-3'
TCGACTCCTCCTTTCGCTAGCAAAAAACCCCTCAAGACCCGTTTAGAGGCCCCAAGGGGTTATGCTAGTT
ATTGCTCAGCGGTGGCAGCAGTTTAGGTTAATTAAGCTGCGACTAGTAGACGAGTCCATGTGCTGGCGTT
CAAATTTCGCAGCAGCGGTTTCTTTACCAGACTCGAGTTAACGTTGCAGCGCATAACCTAATGCCTTTGC
TAGCGCTTCTGGTAAAGAAGGCAGCTGCTCACGACGTTCAGTAAAACTTTGAGCGATTTGAGAAGTACTT
AGATGCATTAGCTCTCCTACACTTTCAAACCAAAGGCGACTTGTTTGTGCATGTTGATCAAACAATTTCA
TGACAGGCATCACTCGCGTATTAAAGTGCTCTACCACAGCAATGACGTTATTTGCATGTTGATGGACAGA
TTTAATCAGTAACTGTGCGCCAACCACTGCCATGGTCGTGCCATGCCCGATTGAAAAATGACCCGATTGC
AACGCATCGCCCAATAACACAATATTTCCATCATAGGCCTTTTCATGACTTAACGTCATGAAATTACGCC
ATTTCAATCCTGATTGAGCAATAACAGGCTTTCCGTTCAAATCAGATTCAAATACGGATGCAATAAACGC
TTCTGCTTGGTCTGCAGACATTTCGTCTAGACCTGACTTTAGATACGTCTCTTCGCTACATTCAACAACA
AAAGTACTCATGTCACTCGAATATTTATAGGCATGAGCGACAAAAACACCTTTAGAATGCGCTTTAAAAA
TCAGGTTCATTTCATTAAAAAGATTAGGCGTGCCATACCACATGTAGCGATTCGTGCCATATTCAATGTT
CGGTTTTAGCGCTTCAC
