>Addgene plasmid #66536 | pETM6-G6-vioABECD | addgene partial sequence | sequence record 118260 | vioB-F 5'-ATGAGTGTTTTAGATTTTCCTCG-3'
TTTCAATTCGGCCAGCCGGTTGACATTGACTTGCCGCCGGCACGTTTCCACGAATACCTCCACTCACTTG
GTCCAAAAGTTAATCGCTTTGGTAAAAAAGATGAAAATGGAGAATTCAGTGTAGCGTGTGGCTACAACAT
GCTTGGTAATAATCATTTTTCATGGCACGACGCTAAAGTTACGGCTTTGCAATTGCGCCCGGGTGATTGT
GTTGTTCAAGATCCACTCATAGGGTGTTCTGTTAATTTATGGGGACACTACAATGAGTACCTTAGAACCT
CATTCAATCGTGCTCGCTGGGTTGATAATGACCCGACCCGAAGTGACTCGGCACTCATCTATGCTGGACA
AATTACATTAACTGCAAATGGCAGTGAGGCAAGTGAAAAGCATGTGATGTCTGCTGACATTGATTGTACA
CATGGAGTGAGATGGATAAATCCTAGCTTTATTAATAGCCTCGACGAACATGCGTTTGCTGAAGATATTG
CAGCAGCCCGTTTGTTTCAGTTTGCTGTCAATAAGAACAGCAAGGATTTCTTATTGAATCAATTGGGCTT
GCAGTCAGAATTTATTGAACAATTACGAATAGCACTAGAACAAGAAGATGTTAAGGGCTTAGTTGTTCAA
TATTGTGTAAGCAATCTATCGCCTC
