>Addgene plasmid #66536 | pETM6-G6-vioABECD | addgene partial sequence | sequence record 118261 | vioE-C 5'-aacgcccaaatgacaaaggt-3'
TTTCCTAATTTTAATACGCTGCCGATACCTAACACGATTTTTGATGTAACAAGTCTCTCTCATAGGAATT
GACTCGAGTCTGGTAAAGAAACCGCTGCTGCGAAATTTGAACGCCAGCACATGGACTCGTCTACTAGTCG
CAGCTTAATTAACCTAAACTGCTGCCACCGCTGAGCAATAACTAGCATAACCCCTTGGGGCCTCTAAACG
GGTCTTGAGGGGTTTTTTGCTAGGATCGAGATCGATCTCGATCCCGCGAAATTAATACGACTCACTATTT
CGGAATTGTGAGCGGATAACAATTCCCCTCTAGAAATAATTTTGTTTAACTTTAAGAAGGAGATATACAT
ATGAGTAAAATAATTATTGTTGGTGGTGGGTTGGCAGGCAGCCTGACGGCAATCTATCTAGCGAAACAAG
GGCACGAAGTTCACATTATAGAAAAACGTGGAAATCCTTTAGAAAGTCAGGCGGATTATATTGATCAAGT
TAGCGCGCGTGCGATTGGTGTCAGTATGACAGTACGAGGAATTGAAGCCGTTTTAGCAGCCGGTATTCCC
TTGGACGAATTGCAGGCGTGCGGCGTTGAAGTTTCAGGTATGGCGTTTTTTATCAAAGGTCAACCTAAAA
TACGGGATTTACCACCGTTAGATACGTTAAAACCGTTGTCGTTAAGCCGAAGCATGTTTCAGGTATTGCT
TAACAAGTACGCTCATAAAGCAAAAGTACACTATCACTATCTACAACGCTGTGTCGACGTTGATATTGAA
AGAGCGTCAGT
